>Addgene plasmid #50619 | pLR-NS | depositor full sequence | sequence record 75701 | pLR-NS sequence 2568 bps
GTAAAACGACGGCCAGTCTTAAGCTCGGGCCCGTCTCGCTATCGCCAGCAACAGCGGCGGCAAGCAAGCG
CTCGAAAGCATTGTGGCCCAGCTGAGCCGGCCTGATCCGGCGTTGGCCGCGTTGACCAACGAGAGACGTC
TAGACCAGCCAGGACAGAAATGCCTCGACTTCGCTGCTACCCAAGGTTGCCGGGTGACGCACACCGTGGA
AACGGATGAAGGCACGAACCCAGTGGACATAAGCCTGTTCGGTTCGTAAGCTGTAATGCAAGTAGCGTAT
GCGCTCACGCAACTGGTCCAGAACCTTGACCGAACGCAGCGGTGGTAACGGCGCAGTGGCGGTTTTCATG
GCTTGTTATGACTGTTTTTTTGGGGTACAGTCTATGCCTCGGGCATCCAAGCAGCAAGCGCGTTACGCCG
TGGGTCGATGTTTGATGTTATGGAGCAGCAACGATGTTACGCAGCAGGGCAGTCGCCCTAAAACAAAGTT
AAACATTATGAGGGAAGCGGTGATCGCCGAAGTATCGACTCAACTATCAGAGGTAGTTGGCGTCATCGAG
CGCCATCTCGAACCGACGTTGCTGGCCGTACATTTGTACGGCTCCGCAGTGGATGGCGGCCTGAAGCCAC
ACAGTGATATTGATTTGCTGGTTACGGTGACCGTAAGGCTTGATGAAACAACGCGGCGAGCTTTGATCAA
CGACCTTTTGGAAACTTCGGCTTCCCCTGGAGAGAGCGAGATTCTCCGCGCTGTAGAAGTCACCATTGTT
GTGCACGACGACATCATTCCGTGGCGTTATCCAGCTAAGCGCGAACTGCAATTTGGAGAATGGCAGCGCA
ATGACATTCTTGCAGGTATCTTCGAGCCAGCCACGATCGACATTGATCTGGCTATCTTGCTGACAAAAGC
AAGAGAACATAGCGTTGCCTTGGTAGGTCCAGCGGCGGAGGAACTCTTTGATCCGGTTCCTGAACAGGAT
CTATTTGAGGCGCTAAATGAAACCTTAACGCTATGGAACTCGCCGCCCGACTGGGCTGGCGATGAGCGAA
ATGTAGTGCTTACGTTGTCCCGCATTTGGTACAGCGCAGTAACCGGCAAAATCGCGCCGAAGGATGTCGC
TGCCGACTGGGCAATGGAGCGCCTGCCGGCCCAGTATCAGCCCGTCATACTTGAAGCTAGACAGGCTTAT
CTTGGACAAGAAGAAGATCGCTTGGCCTCGCGCGCAGATCAGTTGGAAGAATTTGTCCACTACGTGAAAG
GCGAGATCACCAAGGTAGTCGGCAAATAACCCTCGAGCCACCCATGACCAAAATCCCTTAACGTGAGTTA
CGCGTCGTTCCACTGAGCGTCAGACCCCGTAGAAAAGATCAAAGGATCTTCTTGAGATCCTTTTTTTCTG
CGCGTAATCTGCTGCTTGCAAACAAAAAAACCACCGCTACCAGCGGTGGTTTGTTTGCCGGATCAAGAGC
TACCAACTCTTTTTCCGAAGGTAACTGGCTTCAGCAGAGCGCAGATACCAAATACTGTCCTTCTAGTGTA
GCCGTAGTTAGGCCACCACTTCAAGAACTCTGTAGCACCGCCTACATACCTCGCTCTGCTAATCCTGTTA
CCAGTGGCTGCTGCCAGTGGCGATAAGTCGTGTCTTACCGGGTTGGACTCAAGACGATAGTTACCGGATA
AGGCGCAGCGGTCGGGCTGAACGGGGGGTTCGTGCACACAGCCCAGCTTGGAGCGAACGACCTACACCGA
ACTGAGATACCTACAGCGTGAGCATTGAGAAAGCGCCACGCTTCCCGAAGGGAGAAAGGCGGACAGGTAT
CCGGTAAGCGGCAGGGTCGGAACAGGAGAGCGCACGAGGGAGCTTCCAGGGGGAAACGCCTGGTATCTTT
ATAGTCCTGTCGGGTTTCGCCACCTCTGACTTGAGCGTCGATTTTTGTGATGCTCGTCAGGGGGGCGGAG
CCTATGGAAAAACGCCAGCAACGCGGCCTTTTTACGGTTCCTGGCCTTTTGCTGGCCTTTTGCTCACATG
TTCTTTCCTGCGTTATCCCCTGATTCTGTGGATAACCGTATTACCGCCTTTGAGTGAGCTGATACCGCTC
GCCGCAGCCGAACGACCGAGCGCAGCGAGTCAGTGAGCGAGGAAGCGGAAGAGCGCCCAATACGCAAACC
GCCTCTCCCCGCGCGTTGGCCGATTCATTAATGCAGCTGGCACGACAGGTTTCCCGACTGGAAAGCGGGC
AGTGAGCGCAACGCAATTAATACGCGTACCGCTAGCCAGGAAGAGTTTGTAGAAACGCAAAAAGGCCATC
CGTCAGGATGGCCTTCTGCTTAGTTTGATGCCTGGCAGTTTATGGCGGGCGTCCTGCCCGCCACCCTCCG
GGCCGTTGCTTCACAACGTTCAAATCCGCTCCCGGCGGATTTGTCCTACTCAGGAGAGCGTTCACCGACA
AACAACAGATAAAACGAAAGGCCCAGTCTTCCGACTGAGCCTTTCGTTTTATTTGATGCCTGGCAGTTCC
CTACTCTCGCGTTAACGCTAGCATGGATGTTTTCCCAGTCACGACGTT
Features (pLannotate 1.2.2; 8 found; start..end, strand, type, name):
    236..259     +  promoter       Pc promoter (fragment): intI1 (promoter lies within the coding sequence); class 1 integron promoter
    435..491     +  CDS            GmR (fragment): gentamycin acetyltransferase; aacC1; confers resistance to gentamycin
    498..1289    +  CDS            SmR: aminoglycoside adenylyltransferase (Murphy, 1985); aadA; confers resistance to spectinomycin and streptomycin
   1382..1970    +  rep_origin     ori: high-copy-number ColE1/pMB1/pBR322/pUC origin of replication
   2153..2245    +  CDS            lacI (fragment): lac repressor; lacI; The lac repressor binds to the lac operator to inhibit transcription in E. coli. This inhibition can be relieved by adding lactose or isopropyl-β-D-thiogalactopyranoside (IPTG).
   2300..2327    -  terminator     rrnB T2 terminator: transcription terminator T2 from the E. coli rrnB gene
   2459..2502    +  terminator     rrnB T1 terminator: Escherichia coli rrnB; transcription terminator T1 from the E. coli rrnB gene
   2549..17      -  CDS            lacZα (fragment) (across the origin): LacZα fragment of β-galactosidase; lacZ fragment
