[The description below was written by a language model from this plasmid's Addgene catalogue record and pLannotate feature annotations shown in this document.]
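Description:
pLR-NS is a small (about 2.6 kb) bacterial cloning plasmid built on the Invitrogen pCR8 backbone. It serves as a "last repeat" module for a Golden Gate-style TALEN assembly kit. It is a parts-storage plasmid for E. coli rather than an expression vector: the record lists the vector type as unspecified, and no promoter is annotated to drive the insert. It replicates from a high-copy ColE1/pUC-type origin and is selected with spectinomycin through the aadA (SmR) aminoglycoside adenylyltransferase gene. A fragment of the class 1 integron Pc promoter and a short remnant of a gentamicin acetyltransferase gene lie upstream of aadA. These, like the annotated lacI and lacZα fragments, appear to be non-functional backbone leftovers. The rrnB T1 and T2 terminators are also present and normally insulate the pCR8 cloning region from read-through transcription.

The payload is a 95 bp insert, LR-NS, derived from Xanthomonas TAL effector sequence and cloned between ApaI and XbaI sites, both of which were preserved. The feature table does not annotate this insert, so its exact position and flanking assembly sites cannot be read from the record. In TAL effector arrays, the final repeat is a truncated "half" repeat, and the "NS" designation refers to the repeat-variable diresidue that determines which DNA base the repeat recognises. In use, a last-repeat plasmid like this one is combined with pre-assembled repeat arrays and a TALEN or TAL effector backbone in the final assembly step. It supplies the terminal repeat that matches the last nucleotide of the chosen target site in a custom DNA-binding domain.
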