Addgene plasmid #50619: pLR-NS
Purpose: NS last repeat module plasmid for Cermak, et al., 2011 TALEN kit
Depositing lab: Daniel Voytas. Depositing organization: University of Minnesota.
Backbone
  Vector backbone: pCR8
  Backbone manufacturer: Invitrogen
  Backbone size w/o insert (bp): 2473
  Total vector size (bp): 2568
  Vector type: Unspecified
Growth in bacteria
  Bacterial resistance: Spectinomycin, 50 μg/mL
  Growth temperature: 37°C
  Growth strain: DH5alpha
  Copy number: High Copy
Gene/Insert
  Gene/Insert name: LR-NS
  Species: Xanthamonas
  Insert size (bp): 95
  Cloning method: Restriction Enzyme; 5′ cloning site ApaI (not destroyed); 3′ cloning site XbaI (not destroyed)
  Sequencing primers: 5′ cctactcaggagagcgttca
Terms and licenses: Academic/Nonprofit Terms; Industry Terms: Not Available to Industry
How to cite: pLR-NS was a gift from Daniel Voytas (Addgene plasmid # 50619 ; http://n2t.net/addgene:50619 ; RRID:Addgene_50619)
