>Addgene plasmid #50619 | pLR-NS | addgene partial sequence | sequence record 78624 | pTC14_F1 5'-cctactcaggagagcgttca-3'
ACGAAAGGCCCAGTCTTCCGACTGAGCCTTTCGTTTTATTTGATGCCTGGCAGTTCCCTACTCTCGCGTT
AACGCTAGCATGGATGTTTTCCCAGTCACGACGTTGTAAAACGACGGCCAGTCTTAAGCTCGGGCCCGTC
TCGCTATCGCCAGCAACAGCGGCGGCAAGCAAGCGCTCGAAAGCATTGTGGCCCAGCTGAGCCGGCCTGA
TCCGGCGTTGGCCGCGTTGACCAACGAGAGACGTCTAGACCAGCCAGGACAGAAATGCCTCGACTTCGCT
GCTACCCAAGGTTGCCGGGTGACGCACACCGTGGAAACGGATGAAGGCACGAACCCAGTGGACATAAGCC
TGTTCGGTTCGTAAGCTGTAATGCAAGTAGCGTATGCGCTCACGCAACTGGTCCAGAACCTTGACCGAAC
GCAGCGGTGGTAACGGCGCAGTGGCGGTTTTCATGGCTTGTTATGACTGTTTTTTTGGGGTACAGTCTAT
GCCTCGGGCATCCAAGCAGCAAGCGCGTTACGCCGTGGGTCGATGTTTGATGTTATGGAGCAGCAACGAT
GTTACGCAGCAGGGCAGTCGCCCTAAAACAAAGTTAAACATTATGAGGGAAGCGGTGATCGCCGAAGTAT
CGACTCAACTATCAGAGGTAGTTGGCGTCATCGAGCGCCATCTCGAACCGACGTTGCTGGCCGTACATTT
GTACGGCTCCGCAGTGGATGGCGGCCTGAAGCCACACAGTGATATTGATTTGCTGGTTACGGTGACCGTA
AGGCTTGATGAAACAACGCGGCGAGCTTTGATCAACGACCTTTTGGAAACTTCGGCTTCCCCTGGAGAGA
GCGAGATTCTCCGCGCTGTAGAAGTCACCATTGTTGTGCACGACGACATCATTCCGTGGCGTTATCCAGC
TAAGCGCGAACTGCAATTTGGAGAATGGCAGCGCAATGACATTCTTGCAGGTATCTTCGAGCCAGCCACG
ATCGACATTGATCTGGCTATCTTGCTGACAAAAGCAAGAGAACATAGCGTTGCCTTGGTAGGTCCAGCGG
CGGAGGAACTCTTTGATCCGGTTCCTGAACAGGATCTATTTGAGGCGCTAAATGAAACCTTAACGC
